Addgene plasmid #175959: HisMS2_VLP_EN_SC2
Purpose: Generation of MS2 Virus-Like Particles packaged with the sequence for the SARS-CoV-2 E and N genes [CoV USA/WA-CDC-WA1/2020]
Depositing lab: Paul Freemont. Depositing organization: Imperial College London. Publication: A standardised, high-throughput approach to diagnostic group testing method validation. Unruh LAH, Crone MA, Freemont PS, Chindelevitch L. medRxiv 2024.04.17.24305965 10.1101/2024.04.17.24305965.
Backbone
  Vector backbone: HisMS2_VLP_SC2
  Backbone size w/o insert (bp): 6012
  Total vector size (bp): 6240
  Vector type: Bacterial Expression
Growth in bacteria
  Bacterial resistance: Kanamycin, 50 μg/mL
  Growth temperature: 37°C
  Growth strain: DH5alpha
  Copy number: High Copy
Gene/Insert
  Gene/Insert name: E gene
  Species: SARS-CoV-2
  Insert size (bp): 228
  Promoter: T7
  Cloning method: Gibson Cloning
  Sequencing primers: 5′ TGTCGAACAGAAAGTAATCGTATTGTAC; 3′ CAGCTGGCACGACAGGTTTC
Depositor comments: Please visit https://doi.org/10.1101/2024.04.17.24305965 for medRxiv preprint.
How to cite: HisMS2_VLP_EN_SC2 was a gift from Paul Freemont (Addgene plasmid # 175959 ; http://n2t.net/addgene:175959 ; RRID:Addgene_175959)
