[The description below was written by a language model from this plasmid's Addgene catalogue record and pLannotate feature annotations shown in this document.]
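Description:
HisMS2_VLP_EN_SC2 is a bacterial expression plasmid of about 6.2 kb for producing MS2 bacteriophage virus-like particles that encapsidate RNA carrying the SARS-CoV-2 envelope (E) and nucleocapsid (N) gene sequences from the USA/WA-CDC-WA1/2020 isolate. It was made by Gibson insertion of the 228 bp E gene into the HisMS2_VLP_SC2 backbone. The plasmid replicates in E. coli from a high-copy ColE1/pUC-type origin and is selected with kanamycin through an aminoglycoside phosphotransferase gene driven by the bla promoter. Short annotated fragments of lacI, an RSF origin, an M13 origin and lacZα appear to be non-functional remnants of earlier vectors.

The construct holds two T7-driven transcription units. The first runs across the sequence origin: a T7 promoter with a lac operator and a T7 gene 10 ribosome binding site precedes the MS2 maturation (A) protein, followed by a full coat protein coding sequence and then a second coat protein copy interrupted by a His tag, ending at a T7 terminator. This layout is consistent with a tandem coat protein dimer that displays a histidine tag for affinity purification of assembled particles, although the record does not spell this out. The second unit uses its own T7 promoter to transcribe the E and N sequences, a coronavirus 3′ UTR pseudoknot element and an MS2 stem loop before a second T7 terminator. The stem loop is the hairpin bound by coat protein, so it directs this transcript into the assembling capsids.

The resulting particles carry capsid-enclosed SARS-CoV-2 target RNA, and the associated publication concerns validation of diagnostic group testing methods, suggesting use as control or reference material in such assays.
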