Features (pLannotate 1.2.2; 23 found; start..end, strand, type, name):
     53..1228    +  CDS            A: MATA_BPMS2 - Experimental evidence at protein level: Swiss-Prot protein existence level 1. The maturation protein is required for the typical attachment of the phage to the side of the bacterial pili (PubMed:23810697). Binds to sequences located toward each end of the genome, hence circularizing it (PubMed:26608810). The RNA genome-maturation protein A complex is released from the capsid upon host receptor binding (PubMed:23810697). Maturation protein A enters the cell along with the viral RNA (PubMed:4551992). From Escherichia phage MS2 (Bacteriophage MS2).
   1255..1644    +  CDS            CAPSD_BPMS2: Experimental evidence at protein level: Swiss-Prot protein existence level 1. Acts as a translational repressor of viral replicase synthesis late in infection. This latter function is the result of capsid protein interaction with an RNA hairpin which contains the replicase ribosome-binding site. From Escherichia phage MS2 (Bacteriophage MS2).
   1646..1682    +  CDS            MS2 (fragment): bacteriophage MS2 coat protein binds to a specific stem-loop structure in the viral RNA (Peabody, 1993)
   1687..1704    +  CDS            7xHis (fragment): 6xHis affinity tag
   1711..2055    +  CDS            MS2 (fragment): bacteriophage MS2 coat protein binds to a specific stem-loop structure in the viral RNA (Peabody, 1993)
   2083..2130    +  terminator     T7 terminator: transcription terminator for bacteriophage T7 RNA polymerase
   2176..2194    +  promoter       T7 promoter: promoter for bacteriophage T7 RNA polymerase
   2195..2419    +  CDS            E: VEMP_SARS2 - Experimental evidence at protein level: Swiss-Prot protein existence level 1. Plays a central role in virus morphogenesis and assembly. Acts as a viroporin and self-assembles in host membranes forming pentameric protein-lipid pores that allow ion transport. Also plays a role in the induction of apoptosis (By similarity). Regulates the localization of S protein at cis-Golgi, the place of virus budding (PubMed:33229438). May act by slowing down the cell secretory pathway (PubMed:33229438). May interfere with tight-junction stability by interacting with host MPP5. This would result i
   2423..3679    +  CDS            N: NCAP_SARS2 - Experimental evidence at protein level: Swiss-Prot protein existence level 1. Packages the positive strand viral genome RNA into a helical ribonucleocapsid (RNP) and plays a fundamental role during virion assembly through its interactions with the viral genome and membrane protein M. Plays an important role in enhancing the efficiency of subgenomic viral RNA transcription as well as viral replication (By similarity). May modulate transforming growth factor-beta signaling by binding host smad3 (By similarity). From Severe acute respiratory syndrome coronavirus 2 (2019-nCoV) (SARS-C
   3751..3810    +  ncRNA          Corona pk3: Accession: RF00165 - Coronavirus 3' UTR pseudoknot
   3824..3842    +  misc_RNA       MS2 stem loop: stem loop that binds the bacteriophage MS2 coat protein
   3857..3904    +  terminator     T7 terminator: transcription terminator for bacteriophage T7 RNA polymerase
   3910..3957    -  CDS            lacI (fragment): lac repressor; lacI; The lac repressor binds to the lac operator to inhibit transcription in E. coli. This inhibition can be relieved by adding lactose or isopropyl-β-D-thiogalactopyranoside (IPTG).
   3994..4034    -  rep_origin     RSF ori (fragment): Plasmids containing the RSF 1030 origin of replication can be propagated in E. coli cells that contain additional plasmids with compatible origins.
   4112..4697    -  rep_origin     ori: high-copy-number ColE1/pMB1/pBR322/pUC origin of replication
   4871..5665    -  CDS            NeoR/KanR: aminoglycoside phosphotransferase confers resistance to neomycin, kanamycin, and G418 (Geneticin®)
   5666..5770    -  promoter       AmpR promoter: bla
   5796..5927    -  rep_origin     M13 ori (fragment): M13 bacteriophage origin of replication; arrow indicates direction of (+) strand synthesis
   5948..6104    -  CDS            lacZα (fragment): LacZα fragment of β-galactosidase; lacZ fragment
   6107..6125    +  promoter       T7 promoter: promoter for bacteriophage T7 RNA polymerase
   6126..6150    +  protein_bind   lac operator: The lac repressor binds to the lac operator to inhibit transcription in E. coli. This inhibition can be relieved by adding lactose or isopropyl-β-D-thiogalactopyranoside (IPTG). lac repressor encoded by lacI
   6159..6188    +  promoter       lac promoter: promoter for the E. coli lac operon
   6208..6230    +  RBS            RBS: efficient ribosome binding site from bacteriophage T7 gene 10 (Olins and Rangwala, 1989)
>Addgene plasmid #175959 | HisMS2_VLP_EN_SC2 | addgene full sequence | sequence record 347832 | Addgene NGS Result
TGGCTATCGCTGTAGGTAGCCGGAATTCCATTCCTAGGAGGTTTGACCTGTGCGAGCTTTTAGTACCCTT
GATAGGGAGAACGAAACCTTCGTCCCCTCCGTTCGCGTTTACGCGGACGGTGAGACTGAAGATAACTCAT
TCTCTTTAAAATATCGTTCGAACTGGACTCCCGGTCGTTTTAACTCGACTGGGGCCAAAACGAAACAGTG
GCACTACCCCTCTCCGTATTCACGGGGGGCGTTAAGTGTCACATCGATAGATCAAGGTGCCTACAAGCGA
AGTGGGTCATCGTGGGGTCGCCCGTACGAGGAGAAAGCCGGTTTCGGCTTCTCCCTCGACGCACGCTCCT
GCTACAGCCTCTTCCCTGTAAGCCAAAACTTGACTTACATCGAAGTGCCGCAGAACGTTGCGAACCGGGC
GTCGACCGAAGTCCTGCAAAAGGTCACCCAGGGTAATTTTAACCTTGGTGTTGCTTTAGCAGAGGCCAGG
TCGACAGCCTCACAACTCGCGACGCAAACCATTGCGCTCGTGAAGGCGTACACTGCCGCTCGTCGCGGTA
ATTGGCGCCAGGCGCTCCGCTACCTTGCCCTAAACGAAGATCGAAAGTTTCGATCAAAACACGTGGCCGG
CAGATGGTTGGAGTTGCAGTTCGGTTGGTTACCACTAATGAGTGATATCCAGGGTGCATATGAGATGCTT
ACGAAGGTTCACCTTCAAGAGTTTCTTCCTATGAGAGCCGTACGTCAGGTCGGTACTAACATCAAGTTAG
ATGGCCGTCTGTCGTATCCAGCTGCAAACTTCCAGACAACGTGCAACATATCGCGACGTATCGTGATATG
GTTTTACATAAACGATGCACGTTTGGCATGGTTGTCGTCCCTAGGTATCTTGAACCCACTAGGTATAGTG
TGGGAAAAGGTGCCTTTCTCATTCGTTGTCGACTGGCTCCTACCTGTAGGTAACATGCTCGAGGGCCTTA
CGGCCCCCGTGGGATGCTCCTACATGTCAGGAACAGTTACTGACGTAATAACGGGTGAGTCCATCATAAG
CGTTGACGCTCCCTACGGGTGGACTGTGGAGAGACAGGGCACTGCTAAGGCCCAAATCTCAGCCATGCAT
CGAGGGGTACAATCCGTATGGCCAACAACTGGCGCGTACGTAAAGTCTCCTTTCTCGATGGTCCATACCT
TAGATGCGTTAGCATTAATCAGGCAACGGCTCTCTAGATAGAGCCCTCAACCGGAGTTTGAAGCATGGCT
TCTAACTTTACTCAGTTCGTTCTCGTCGACAATGGCGGAACTGGCGACGTGACTGTCGCCCCAAGCAACT
TCGCTAACGGGGTCGCTGAATGGATCAGCTCTAACTCGCGTTCACAGGCTTACAAAGTAACCTGTAGCGT
TCGTCAGAGCTCTGCGCAGAATCGCAAATACACCATCAAAGTCGAGGTGCCTAAAGTGGCAACCCAGACT
GTTGGTGGTGTAGAGCTTCCTGTAGCCGCATGGCGTTCGTACTTAAATATGGAACTAACCATTCCAATTT
TCGCTACGAATTCCGACTGCGAGCTTATTGTTAAGGCAATGCAAGGTCTTCTAAAAGATGGAAACCCGAT
TCCCTCAGCAATCGCAGCAAACTCCGGCATCTACGCTAACTTTACTCAGTTCGTTCTCGTCGACAATGGC
GGTACCCATCACCATCACCATCACGGTACCGGCGACGTGACTGTCGCCCCAAGCAACTTCGCTAACGGGG
TCGCTGAATGGATCAGCTCTAACTCGCGTTCACAGGCTTACAAAGTAACCTGTAGCGTTCGTCAGAGCTC
TGCGCAGAATCGCAAATACACCATCAAAGTCGAGGTGCCTAAAGTGGCAACCCAGACTGTTGGTGGTGTA
GAGCTTCCTGTAGCCGCATGGCGTTCGTACTTAAATATGGAACTAACCATTCCAATTTTCGCTACGAATT
CCGACTGCGAGCTTATTGTTAAGGCAATGCAAGGTCTTCTAAAAGATGGAAACCCGATTCCCTCAGCAAT
CGCAGCAAACTCCGGCATCTACTAATAGACGCCGGCCACCGCTGAGCAATAACTAGCATAACCCCTTGGG
GCCTCTAAACGGGTCTTGAGGGGTTTTTTGTCGAACAGAAAGTAATCGTATTGTACACGGCCGCATAATC
GAAATTAATACGACTCACTATAGGATGTACTCATTCGTTTCGGAAGAGACAGGTACGTTAATAGTTAATA
GCGTACTTCTTTTTCTTGCTTTCGTGGTATTCTTGCTAGTTACACTAGCCATCCTTACTGCGCTTCGATT
GTGTGCGTACTGCTGCAATATTGTTAACGTGAGTCTTGTAAAACCTTCTTTTTACGTTTACTCTCGTGTT
AAAAATCTGAATTCTTCTAGAGTTCCTGATCTTCTGGTCTAAATGTCTGATAATGGACCCCAAAATCAGC
GAAATGCACCCCGCATTACGTTTGGTGGACCCTCAGATTCAACTGGCAGTAACCAGAATGGAGAACGCAG
TGGGGCGCGATCAAAACAACGTCGGCCCCAAGGTTTACCCAATAATACTGCGTCTTGGTTCACCGCTCTC
ACTCAACATGGCAAGGAAGACCTTAAATTCCCTCGAGGACAAGGCGTTCCAATTAACACCAATAGCAGTC
CAGATGACCAAATTGGCTACTACCGAAGAGCTACCAGACGAATTCGTGGTGGTGACGGTAAAATGAAAGA
TCTCAGTCCAAGATGGTATTTCTACTACCTAGGAACTGGGCCAGAAGCTGGACTTCCCTATGGTGCTAAC
AAAGACGGCATCATATGGGTTGCAACTGAGGGAGCCTTGAATACACCAAAAGATCACATTGGCACCCGCA
ATCCTGCTAACAATGCTGCAATCGTGCTACAACTTCCTCAAGGAACAACATTGCCAAAAGGCTTCTACGC
AGAAGGGAGCAGAGGCGGCAGTCAAGCCTCTTCTCGTTCCTCATCACGTAGTCGCAACAGTTCAAGAAAT
TCAACTCCAGGCAGCAGTAGGGGAACTTCTCCTGCTAGAATGGCTGGCAATGGCGGTGATGCTGCTCTTG
CTTTGCTGCTGCTTGACAGATTGAACCAGCTTGAGAGCAAAATGTCTGGTAAAGGCCAACAACAACAAGG
CCAAACTGTCACTAAGAAATCTGCTGCTGAGGCTTCTAAGAAGCCTCGGCAAAAACGTACTGCCACTAAA
GCATACAATGTAACACAAGCTTTCGGCAGACGTGGTCCAGAACAAACCCAAGGAAATTTTGGGGACCAGG
AACTAATCAGACAAGGAACTGATTACAAACATTGGCCGCAAATTGCACAATTTGCCCCCAGCGCTTCAGC
GTTCTTCGGAATGTCGCGCATTGGCATGGAAGTCACACCTTCGGGAACGTGGTTGACCTACACAGGTGCC
ATCAAATTGGATGACAAAGATCCAAATTTCAAAGATCAAGTCATTTTGCTGAATAAGCATATTGACGCAT
ACAAAACATTCCCACCAACAGAGCCTAAAAAGGACAAAAAGAAGAAGGCTGATGAAACTCAAGCCTTACC
GCAGAGACAGAAGAAACAGCAAACTGTGACTCTTCTTCCTGCTGCAGATTTGGATGATTTCTCCAAACAA
TTGCAACAATCCATGAGCAGTGCTGACTCAACTCAGGCCTAAACTCATGCAGACCACACAAGGCAGATGG
GCTATATAAACGTTTTCGCTTTTCCGTTTACGATATATAGTCTACTCTTGTGCAGAATGAATTCTCGTAA
CTACATAGCACAAGTAGATGTAGTTAACTTTAATCTCACATAGACATGAGGATCACCCATGTCCGCTGAG
CAATAACTAGCATAACCCCTTGGGGCCTCTAAACGGGTCTTGAGGGGTTTTTTGTAATTTCACTGCCCGC
TTTCCAGTCGGGAAACCTGTCGTGCCAGCTGCATTAACATGGTCATAGCTGTTTCCTTGCGTATTGGGCG
CTCTCCGCTTCCTCGCTCACTGACTCGCTGCGCTCGGTCGTTCGGGTAAAGCCTGGGGTGCCTAATGAGC
AAAAGGCCAGCAAAAGGCCAGGAACCGTAAAAAGGCCGCGTTGCTGGCGTTTTTCCATAGGCTCCGCCCC
CCTGACGAGCATCACAAAAATCGACGCTCAAGTCAGAGGTGGCGAAACCCGACAGGACTATAAAGATACC
AGGCGTTTCCCCCTGGAAGCTCCCTCGTGCGCTCTCCTGTTCCGACCCTGCCGCTTACCGGATACCTGTC
CGCCTTTCTCCCTTCGGGAAGCGTGGCGCTTTCTCATAGCTCACGCTGTAGGTATCTCAGTTCGGTGTAG
GTCGTTCGCTCCAAGCTGGGCTGTGTGCACGAACCCCCCGTTCAGCCCGACCGCTGCGCCTTATCCGGTA
ACTATCGTCTTGAGTCCAACCCGGTAAGACACGACTTATCGCCACTGGCAGCAGCCACTGGTAACAGGAT
TAGCAGAGCGAGGTATGTAGGCGCTACAGAGTTCTTGAAGTGGTGGCCTAACTACGGCTACACTAGAAGA
ACAGTATTTGGTATCTGCGCTCTGCTGAAGCCAGTTACCTTCGGAAAAAGAGTTGGTAGCTCTTGATCCG
GCAAACAAACCACCGCTGGTAGCGGTGGTTTTTTTGTTTGCAAGCAGCAGATTACGCGCAGAAAAAAAGG
ATCTCAAGAAGATCCTTTGATCTTTTCTACGGGGTCTGACGCTCAGTGGAACGAAAACTCACGTTAAGGG
ATTTTGGTCATGAGATTATCAAAAAGGATCTTCACCTAGATCCTTTTAAATTAAAAATGAAGTTTTAAAT
CAATCTAAAGTATATATGAGTAAACTTGGTCTGACAGTTATTAGAAAAATTCATCCAGCAGACGATAAAA
CGCAATACGCTGGCTATCCGGTGCCGCAATGCCATACAGCACCAGAAAACGATCCGCCCATTCGCCGCCC
AGTTCTTCCGCAATATCACGGGTGGCCAGCGCAATATCCTGATAACGATCCGCCACGCCCAGACGGCCGC
AATCAATAAAGCCGCTAAAACGGCCATTTTCCACCATAATGTTCGGCAGGCACGCATCACCATGGGTCAC
CACCAGATCTTCGCCATCCGGCATGCTCGCTTTCAGACGCGCAAACAGCTCTGCCGGTGCCAGGCCCTGA
TGTTCTTCATCCAGATCATCCTGATCCACCAGGCCCGCTTCCATACGGGTACGCGCACGTTCAATACGAT
GTTTCGCCTGATGATCAAACGGACAGGTCGCCGGGTCCAGGGTATGCAGACGACGCATGGCATCCGCCAT
AATGCTCACTTTTTCTGCCGGCGCCAGATGGCTAGACAGCAGATCCTGACCCGGCACTTCGCCCAGCAGC
AGCCAATCACGGCCCGCTTCGGTCACCACATCCAGCACCGCCGCACACGGAACACCGGTGGTGGCCAGCC
AGCTCAGACGCGCCGCTTCATCCTGCAGCTCGTTCAGCGCACCGCTCAGATCGGTTTTCACAAACAGCAC
CGGACGACCCTGCGCGCTCAGACGAAACACCGCCGCATCAGAGCAGCCAATGGTCTGCTGCGCCCAATCA
TAGCCAAACAGACGTTCCACCCACGCTGCCGGGCTACCCGCATGCAGGCCATCCTGTTCAATCATACTCT
TCCTTTTTCAATATTATTGAAGCATTTATCAGGGTTATTGTCTCATGAGCGGATACATATTTGAATGTAT
TTAGAAAAATAAACAAATAGGGGTTCCGCGCACATTTCCCCGAAAAGTGCCACCTAAATTGTAAGCGTTA
ATATTTTGTTAAAATTCGCGTTAAATTTTTGTTAAATCAGCTCATTTTTTAACCAATAGGCCGAAATCGG
CAAAATCCCTTATAAATCAAAAGAATAGACCGAGATAGGGTTGAGTGGCCGCTACAGGGCGCTCCCATTC
GCCATTCAGGCTGCGCAACTGTTGGGAAGGGCGTTTCGGTGCGGGCCTCTTCGCTATTACGCCAGCTGGC
GAAAGGGGGATGTGCTGCAAGGCGATTAAGTTGGGTAACGCCAGGGTTTTCCCAGTCACGACGTTGTAAA
ACGACGGCCAGTGAGGTAATACGACTCACTATAGGGGAATTGTGAGCGGATAACAATTCCCCTCTAGATT
TACACTTTATGCTTCCGGCTCGTATGTTTCTAGAGAATTCAAATAATTTTGTTTAACTTTAAGAAGGAGA
TTTAAAT
